>Addgene plasmid #117539 | pEPOR1CB0058 | addgene full sequence | sequence record 228057 | Addgene NGS Result
TCTGTGAAGACAAACTAGAATTCGAGCTCGGAGCATCTTCATTCTTAAGATATGAAGATAATCTTCAAAA
GGCCCCTGGGAATCTGAAAGAAGAGAAGCAGGCCCATTTATATGGGAAAGAACAATAGTATTTCTTATAT
AGGCCCATTTAAGTTGAAAACAATCTTCAAAAGTCCCACATCGCTTAGATAAGAAAACGAAGCTGAGTTT
ATATACAGCTAGAGTCGAAGTAGTGATTGTATCTTCGGCCATGAAGCTGGTTTTAGTACTCTGGAAACAG
AATCTACTAAAACAAGGCAAAATGCCGTGTTTATCTCGTCAACTTGTTGGCGAGATTTTTTTACTTGTCT
CGCTTTACTTGTCTTCTGCACGAAGTGGTTTAAACTATCAGTGTTTGACAGGATATATTGGCGGGTAAAC
CTAAGAGAAAAGAGCGTTTATTAGAATAATCGGATATTTAAAAGGGCGTGAAAAGGTTTATCCGTTCGTC
CATTTGTATGTGCATGCCAACCACAGGGTTCCCCAGATCAGGCGCTGGCTGCTGAACCCCCAGCCGGAAC
TGACCCCACAAGGCCCTAGCGTTTGCAATGCACCAGGTCATCATTGACCCAGGCGTGTTCCACCAGGCCG
CTGCCTCGCAACTCTTCGCAGGCTTCGCCGACCTGCTCGCGCCACTTCTTCACGCGGGTGGAATCCGATC
CGCACATGAGGCGGAAGGTTTCCAGCTTGAGCGGGTACGGCTCCCGGTGCGAGCTGAAATAGTCGAACAT
CCGTCGGGCCGTCGGCGACAGCTTGCGGTACTTCTCCCATATGAATTTCGTGTAGTGGTCGCCAGCAAAC
AGCACGACGATTTCCTCGTCGATCAGGACCTGGCAACGGGACGTTTTCTTGCCACGGTCCAGGACGCGGA
AGCGGTGCAGCAGCGACACCGATTCCAGGTGCCCAACGCGGTCGGACGTGAAGCCCATCGCCGTCGCCTG
TAGGCGCGACAGGCATTCCTCGGCCTTCGTGTAATACCGGCCATTGATCGACCAGCCCAGGTCCTGGCAA
AGCTCGTAGAACGTGAAGGTGATCGGCTCGCCGATAGGGGTGCGCTTCGCGTACTCCAACACCTGCTGCC
ACACCAGTTCGTCATCGTCGGCCCGCAGCTCGACGCCGGTGTAGGTGATCTTCACGTCCTTGTTGACGTG
GAAAATGACCTTGTTTTGCAGCGCCTCGCGCGGGATTTTCTTGTTGCGCGTGGTGAACAGGGCAGAGCGG
GCCGTGTCGTTTGGCATCGCTCGCATCGTGTCCGGCCACGGCGCAATATCGAACAAGGAAAGCTGCATTT
CCTTGATCTGCTGCTTCGTGTGTTTCAGCAACGCGGCCTGCTTGGCCTCGCTGACCTGTTTTGCCAGGTC
CTCGCCGGCGGTTTTTCGCTTCTTGGTCGTCATAGTTCCTCGCGTGTCGATGGTCATCGACTTCGCCAAA
CCTGCCGCCTCCTGTTCAAGACGACGCGAACGCTCCACGGCGGCCGATGGCGCGGGCAGGGCAGGGGGAG
CCAGTTGCACGCTGTCGCGCTCGATCTTGGCCGTAGCTTGCTGGACCATCGAGCCGACGGACTGGAAGGT
TTCGCGGGGCGCACGCATGACGGTGCGGCTTGCGATGGTTTCGGCATCCTCGGCGGAAAACCCCGCGTCG
ATCAGTTCTTGCCTGTATGCCTTCCGGTCAAACGTCCGATTCATTCACCCTCCTTGCGGGATTGCCCCGA
CTCACGCCGGGGCAATGTGCCCTTATTCCTGATTTGACCCGCCTGGTGCCTTGGTGTCCAGATAATCCAC
CTTATCGGCAATGAAGTCGGTCCCGTAGACCGTCTGGCCGTCCTTCTCGTACTTGGTATTCCGAATCTTG
CCCTGCACGAATACCAGCGACCCCTTGCCCAAATACTTGCCGTGGGCCTCGGCCTGAGAGCCAAAACACT
TGATGCGGAAGAAGTCGGTGCGCTCCTGCTTGTCGCCGGCATCGTTGCGCCACATCTAGGATCTGCCAGG
AACCGTAAAAAGGCCGCGTTGCTGGCGTTTTTCCATAGGCTCCGCCCCCCTGACGAGCATCACAAAAATC
GACGCTCAAGTCAGAGGTGGCGAAACCCGACAGGACTATAAAGATACCAGGCGTTTCCCCCTGGAAGCTC
CCTCGTGCGCTCTCCTGTTCCGACCCTGCCGCTTACCGGATACCTGTCCGCCTTTCTCCCTTCGGGAAGC
GTGGCGCTTTCTCATAGCTCACGCTGTAGGTATCTCAGTTCGGTGTAGGTCGTTCGCTCCAAGCTGGGCT
GTGTGCACGAACCCCCCGTTCAGCCCGACCGCTGCGCCTTATCCGGTAACTATCGTCTTGAGTCCAACCC
GGTAAGACACGACTTATCGCCACTGGCAGCAGCCACTGGTAACAGGATTAGCAGAGCGAGGTATGTAGGC
GGTGCTACAGAGTTCTTGAAGTGGTGGCCTAACTACGGCTACACTAGAAGAACAGTATTTGGTATCTGCG
CTCTGCTGAAGCCAGTTACCTTCGGAAAAAGAGTTGGTAGCTCTTGATCCGGCAAACAAACCACCGCTGG
TAGCGGTGGTTTTTTTGTTTGCAAGCAGCAGATTACGCGCAGAAAAAAAGGATCTCAAGAAGATCCTTTG
ATCTTTTCTACGGGGTCTGACGCTCAGTGGAACGAAAACTCACGTTAAGGGATTTTGGTCATGAGATTAT
CAAAAAGGATCTTCACCTAGATCCTTTTAAATTAAAAATGAAGTTTTAAATCAATCTAAAGTATATATGA
GTAAACTTGGTCTGACAGTTACCAATGCTTAATCAGTGAGGCACCTATCTCAGCGATCTGTCTATTTCGT
TCATCCATAGTTGCCTGACTCCCCGTCGTGTAGATAACTACGATACGGGAGGGCTTACCATCTGGCCCCA
GTGCTGCAATGATACCGCGAGAACCACGCTCACCGGCTCCAGATTTATCAGCAATAAACCAGCCAGCCGG
AAGGGCCGAGCGCAGAAGTGGTCCTGCAACTTTATCCGCCTCCATCCAGTCTATTAATTGTTGCCGGGAA
GCTAGAGTAAGTAGTTCGCCAGTTAATAGTTTGCGCAACGTTGTTGCCATTGCTACAGGCATCGTGGTGT
CACGCTCGTCGTTTGGTATGGCTTCATTCAGCTCCGGTTCCCAACGATCAAGGCGAGTTACATGATCCCC
CATGTTGTGCAAAAAAGCGGTTAGCTCCTTCGGTCCTCCGATCGTTGTCAGAAGTAAGTTGGCCGCAGTG
TTATCACTCATGGTTATGGCAGCACTGCATAATTCTCTTACTGTCATGCCATCCGTAAGATGCTTTTCTG
TGACTGGTGAGTACTCAACCAAGTCATTCTGAGAATAGTGTATGCGGCGACCGAGTTGCTCTTGCCCGGC
GTCAATACGGGATAATACCGCGCCACATAGCAGAACTTTAAAAGTGCTCATCATTGGAAAACGTTCTTCG
GGGCGAAAACTCTCAAGGATCTTACCGCTGTTGAGATCCAGTTCGATGTAACCCACTCGTGCACCCAACT
GATCTTCAGCATCTTTTACTTTCACCAGCGTTTCTGGGTGAGCAAAAACAGGAAGGCAAAATGCCGCAAA
AAAGGGAATAAGGGCGACACGGAAATGTTGAATACTCATACTCTTCCTTTTTCAATATTATTGAAGCATT
TATCAAGGTTATTGTCTCATGAGCGGATACATATTTGAATGTATTTAGAAAAATAAACAAATAGGGGTTC
CGCGCACGAATTGGCCAGCGCTGCCATTTTTGGGGTGAGGCCGTTCGCGGCCGAGGGGCGCAGCCCCTGG
GGGGATGGGAGGCCCGCGTTAGCGGGCCGGGAGGGTTCGAGAAGGGGGGGCACCCCCCTTCGGCGTGCGC
GGTCACGCGCACAGGGCGCAGCCCTGGTTAAAAACAAGGTTTATAAATATTGGTTTAAAAGCAGGTTAAA
AGACAGGTTAGCGGTGGCCGAAAAACGGGCGGAAACCCTTGCAAATGCTGGATTTTCTGCCTGTGGACAG
CCCCTCAAATGTCAATAGGTGCGCCCCTCATCTGTCAGCACTCTGCCCCTCAAGTGTCAAGGATCGCGCC
CCTCATCTGTCAGTAGTCGCGCCCCTCAAGTGTCAATACCGCAGGGCACTTATCCCCAGGCTTGTCCACA
TCATCTGTGGGAAACTCGCGTAAAATCAGGCGTTTTCGCCGATTTGCGAGGCTGGCCAGCTCCACGTCGC
CGGCCGAAATCGAGCCTGCCCCTCATCTGTCAACGCCGCGCCGGGTGAGTCGGCCCCTCAAGTGTCAACG
TCCGCCCCTCATCTGTCAGTGAGGGCCAAGTTTTCCGCGAGGTATCCACAACGCCGGCGGCCGCGGTGTC
TCGCACACGGCTTCGACGGCGTTTCTGGCGCGTTTGCAGGGCCATAGACGGCCGCCAGCCCAGCGGCGAG
GGCAACCAGCCCGGTGAGCGTCGCAAAGGAGATCCTGATCTGACTGATGGGCTGCCTGTATCGAGTGGTG
ATTTTGTGCCGAGCTGCCGGTCGGGGAGCTGTTGGCTGGCTGGTGGCAGGATATATTGTGGTGTAAACAA
ATTGACGCTTAGACAACTTAATAACACATTGCGGACGTTTTTAATGTACTGGGGTGGATGCAGTGGGCCC
CAC
Features (pLannotate 1.2.2; 10 found; start..end, strand, type, name):
    167..183     +  promoter       AtU6 promoter (fragment): consensus promoter from the three Arabidopsis U6 snRNA genes (Waibel and Filipowicz, 1990; Nekrasov et al., 2013)
    260..335     +  misc_RNA       Sa gRNA scaffold: guide RNA scaffold for the Staphylococcus aureus CRISPR/Cas9 system
    396..420     +  misc_feature   RB T-DNA repeat: right border repeat from nopaline C58 T-DNA
    532..552     -  CDS            TetR (fragment): tetracycline resistance regulatory protein; tetR
    579..1724    -  CDS            trfA: TRFA_ECOLX - Experimental evidence at protein level: Swiss-Prot protein existence level 1. Also involved in plasmid copy number control, promoting intermolecular coupling of protein bound iterons at oriV, which inhibits replication initiation. From Escherichia coli.
   2060..2648    -  rep_origin     ori: high-copy-number ColE1/pMB1/pBR322/pUC origin of replication
   2819..3679    -  CDS            AmpR: β-lactamase; bla; confers resistance to ampicillin, carbenicillin, and related antibiotics
   3680..3784    -  promoter       AmpR promoter: bla
   3871..4502    -  rep_origin     oriV: incP origin of replication
   4594..4618    +  misc_feature   LB T-DNA repeat: left border repeat from nopaline C58 T-DNA
