[The description below was written by a language model from this plasmid's Addgene catalogue record and pLannotate feature annotations shown in this document.]
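Description:
pEPOR1CB0058 is a Level 1 Golden Gate (MoClo-type) plant expression cassette built in the pICH47751 acceptor backbone, carrying a single guide RNA transcription unit for Staphylococcus aureus Cas9 (SaCas9). The guide is directed against the NbPDS gene of Nicotiana benthamiana. The feature table of the 4.7 kb sequence shows a short match to the consensus Arabidopsis U6 snRNA promoter, a Pol III promoter widely used to drive guide RNAs in plants, followed shortly downstream by the Sa gRNA scaffold; the interval between them would hold the synthetic targeting spacer, although this is not separately annotated. Only a fragment of the U6 promoter is detected by the annotation, so the exact promoter version is not defined by the record. The insert was assembled through BsaI sites that were destroyed during cloning, as is typical for Type IIS one-pot assembly.

The cassette lies between nopaline-type left and right T-DNA border repeats, so the plasmid has a binary vector architecture. Replication functions include a high-copy ColE1/pUC origin for E. coli and the broad-host-range incP oriV with its trfA initiator gene, which supports maintenance in Agrobacterium. Selection in bacteria is by ampicillin resistance (β-lactamase with its own promoter); a small TetR fragment appears to be a backbone remnant. No Cas9 gene or plant selectable marker is annotated, consistent with its role as a modular part. According to the depositor it is compatible with the MoClo, GoldenBraid and Loop assembly systems. It belongs to a toolkit used to compare the efficiency and specificity of different Cas nucleases in plants.
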