Addgene plasmid #117539: pEPOR1CB0058
Purpose: Level1 Golden Gate Cassette: sgRNA cassette for SaCas9, targeting NbPDS gene in N. benthamiana
Depositing lab: Nicola Patron. Depositing organization: Earlham Institute. Publication: Comparison of efficiency and specificity of CRISPR-associated (Cas) nucleases in plants: An expanded toolkit for precision genome engineering. Raitskin O, Schudoma C, West A, Patron NJ. PLoS One. 2019 Feb 27;14(2):e0211598. doi: 10.1371/journal.pone.0211598. eCollection 2019. PubMed 30811422.
Backbone
  Vector backbone: pICH47751
  Vector type: Plant Expression
Growth in bacteria
  Bacterial resistance: Ampicillin, 100 μg/mL
  Growth temperature: 37°C
  Growth strain: DH5alpha
  Copy number: High Copy
Gene/Insert
  Gene/Insert name: sgRNA (SaCas9)
  Species: Synthetic
  Cloning method: Restriction Enzyme; 5′ cloning site BsaI (destroyed during cloning); 3′ cloning site BsaI (destroyed during cloning)
Terms and licenses: Academic/Nonprofit Terms; Industry Terms: Not Available to Industry
Depositor comments: Compatible with MoClo, GB, loop Please visit https://www.biorxiv.org/content/early/2018/09/20/422766 for BioRxiv preprint
How to cite: pEPOR1CB0058 was a gift from Nicola Patron (Addgene plasmid # 117539 ; http://n2t.net/addgene:117539 ; RRID:Addgene_117539)
